Addgene plasmid #17873: pBJ5 hBRG1
Depositing lab: Jerry Crabtree. Depositing organization: Stanford University. Publication: BRG1 contains a conserved domain of the SWI2/SNF2 family necessary for normal mitotic growth and transcription. Khavari PA, Peterson CL, Tamkun JW, Mendel DB, Crabtree GR. Nature. 1993 Nov 11. 366(6451):170-4. 10.1038/366170a0 PubMed 8232556.
Backbone
  Vector backbone: pBJ5
  Backbone size w/o insert (bp): 3300
  Vector type: Mammalian Expression
Growth in bacteria
  Bacterial resistance: Ampicillin, 100 μg/mL
  Growth temperature: 37°C
  Growth strain: DH5alpha
  Copy number: High Copy
Gene/Insert
  Gene/Insert name: Brg (alt names: BRG1; BAF 190a)
  Species: H. sapiens (human)
  Mutation: R1608Q
  Entrez Gene: SMARCA4 (a.k.a. BAF190, BAF190A, BRG1, CSS4, MRD16, OTSC12, RTPS2, SNF2, SNF2-beta, SNF2L4, SNF2LB, SWI2, hSNF2b)
  Cloning method: Restriction Enzyme; 5′ cloning site XhoI/SalI (destroyed during cloning); 3′ cloning site EcoRI (unknown if destroyed)
  Sequencing primers: 5′ pcDL-F
Terms and licenses: Academic/Nonprofit Terms; Industry Terms: Not Available to Industry
Depositor comments: This plasmid is an expression vector for the full length BRG/BAF190 protein which is similar to Drosphila Brm and contains the conserved ATPase domain in the yeast SWI2/SNF2 protein. Addgene QC NGS analysis identifies an R1608Q mutation relative to NP_001122316.1.
How to cite: pBJ5 hBRG1 was a gift from Jerry Crabtree (Addgene plasmid # 17873 ; http://n2t.net/addgene:17873 ; RRID:Addgene_17873)
