[The description below was written by a language model from this plasmid's Addgene catalogue record and pLannotate feature annotations shown in this document.]
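Description:
pBJ5 hBRG1 is a mammalian expression plasmid carrying the full-length human BRG1 (SMARCA4, also called BAF190A) coding sequence in the pBJ5 backbone. The sequenced plasmid is about 8.5 kb, and the insert was placed between an XhoI/SalI junction, destroyed during cloning, and an EcoRI site. Expression is driven by a composite promoter arrangement: the SV40 enhancer and early promoter, followed by a truncated HTLV-1 5' LTR segment and a modified SV40 intron with splice donor and acceptor sites. This combination of elements is designed to give strong constitutive transcription and efficient processing of the message in mammalian cells. An SV40 polyadenylation signal lies downstream of the coding sequence, annotated on the opposite strand next to a small remnant of the SV40 large T antigen gene. No epitope tag, reporter or mammalian selection marker is annotated, so the plasmid appears suited to transient transfection or co-transfection with a separate marker.

In bacteria the plasmid replicates from a high-copy ColE1/pMB1-type origin and is selected with ampicillin through the β-lactamase gene and its native promoter. Fragments of rop, the bom region and the tet promoter are leftovers of its pBR322 ancestry. BRG1 is the catalytic ATPase subunit of mammalian SWI/SNF (BAF) chromatin remodeling complexes. It is related to Drosophila Brm and shares the conserved ATPase domain of yeast SWI2/SNF2. The construct is used to express the protein for studies of chromatin remodeling and transcriptional regulation. Repository sequencing identified an R1608Q substitution relative to the reference protein, which users should bear in mind when interpreting results.
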