Features (pLannotate 1.2.2; 12 found; start..end, strand, type, name):
      1..330     +  promoter       SV40 promoter: SV40 enhancer and early promoter
    346..614     +  LTR            5' LTR (truncated): truncated 5' long terminal repeat (LTR) from human T-cell leukemia virus (HTLV) type 1
    658..754     +  intron         SV40 intron: modified SV40 intron with splice donor and acceptor sites
    853..5793    +  CDS            SMARCA4: SMCA4_HUMAN - Also known as BAF190A, BRG1, SNF2B, SNF2L4. Experimental evidence at protein level: Swiss-Prot protein existence level 1. Involved in transcriptional activation and repression of select genes by chromatin remodeling (alteration of DNA-nucleosome topology). Component of SWI/SNF chromatin remodeling complexes that carry out key enzymatic activities, changing chromatin structure by altering DNA-histone contacts within a nucleosome in an ATP-dependent manner. Component of the CREST-BRG1 complex, a multiprotein complex that regulates promoter activation by orchestrating the calcium- d
   5867..6001    -  polyA_signal   SV40 poly(A) signal: SV40 polyadenylation signal
   6024..6107    -  CDS            large T antigen (fragment): large T antigen from SV40 (simian virus 40)
   6110..6150    +  CDS            rop (fragment): Rop protein, which maintains plasmids at low copy number; rop
   6252..6392    +  misc_feature   bom: basis of mobility region from pBR322
   6578..7166    -  rep_origin     ori: high-copy-number ColE1/pMB1/pBR322/pUC origin of replication
   7337..8197    -  CDS            AmpR: β-lactamase; bla; confers resistance to ampicillin, carbenicillin, and related antibiotics
   8198..8302    -  promoter       AmpR promoter: bla
   8427..8451    +  promoter       tet promoter (fragment): E. coli promoter for tetracycline efflux protein gene
>Addgene plasmid #17873 | pBJ5 hBRG1 | addgene full sequence | sequence record 297121 | Addgene NGS Result
GTGTGTCAGTTAGGGTGTGGAAAGTCCCCAGGCTCCCCAGCAGGCAGAAGTATGCAAAGCATGCATCTCA
ATTAGTCAGCAACCAGGTGTGGAAAGTCCCCAGGCTCCCCAGCAGGCAGAAGTATGCAAAGCATGCATCT
CAATTAGTCAGCAACCATAGTCCCGCCCCTAACTCCGCCCATCCCGCCCCTAACTCCGCCCAGTTCCGCC
CATTCTCCGCCCCATGGCTGACTAATTTTTTTTATTTATGCAGAGGCCGAGGCCGCCTCGGCCTCTGAGC
TATTCCAGAAGTAGTGAGGAGGCTTTTTTGGAGGCCTAGGCTTTTGCAAAAAGCTCCTCGATCGAGGGGC
TCGCATCTCTCCTTCACGCGCCCGCCGCCCTACCTGAGGCCGCCATCCACGCCGGTTGAGTCGCGTTCTG
CCGCCTCCCGCCTGTGGTGCCTCCTGAACTGCGTCCGCCGTCTAGGTAAGTTTAAAGCTCAGGTCGAGAC
CGGGCCTTTGTCCGGCGCTCCCTTGGAGCCTACCTAGACTCAGCCGGCTCTCCACGCTTTGCCTGACCCT
GCTTGCTCAACTCTACGTCTTTGTTTCGTTTTCTGTTCTGCGCCGTTACAGATCCAAGCTCCTCGATCGA
GGAACTGAAAAACCAGAAAGTTAACTGGTAAGTTTAGTCTTTTTGTCTTTTATTTCAGGTCCCGGATCCG
GTGGTGGTGCAAATCAAAGAACTGCTCCTCAGTGGATGTTGCCTTTACTTCTAGGCCTGTACGGAAGTGT
TACTTCTGCTCTAAAAGCTGCTCTAGCCCTCGACGGCGCCGGCGGCTCCTGCAGGAGGCCACTGTCTGCA
GCTCCCGTGAAGATGTCCACTCCAGACCCACCCCTGGGCGGAACTCCTCGGCCAGGTCCTTCCCCGGGCC
CTGGCCCTTCCCCTGGAGCCATGCTGGGCCCTAGCCCGGGTCCCTCGCCGGGCTCCGCCCACAGCATGAT
GGGGCCCAGCCCAGGGCCGCCCTCAGCAGGACACCCCATCCCCACCCAGGGGCCTGGAGGGTACCCTCAG
GACAACATGCACCAGATGCACAAGCCCATGGAGTCCATGCATGAGAAGGGCATGTCGGACGACCCGCGCT
ACAACCAGATGAAAGGAATGGGGATGCGGTCAGGGGGCCATGCTGGGATGGGGCCCCCGCCCAGCCCCAT
GGACCAGCACTCCCAAGGTTACCCCTCGCCCCTGGGTGGCTCTGAGCATGCCTCTAGTCCAGTTCCAGCC
AGTGGCCCGTCTTCGGGGCCCCAGATGTCTTCCGGGCCAGGAGGTGCCCCGCTGGATGGTGCTGACCCCC
AGGCCTTGGGGCAGCAGAACCGGGGCCCAACCCCATTTAACCAGAACCAGCTGCACCAGCTCAGAGCTCA
GATCATGGCCTACAAGATGCTGGCCAGGGGGCAGCCCCTCCCCGACCACCTGCAGATGGCGGTGCAGGGC
AAGCGGCCGATGCCCGGGATGCAGCAGCAGATGCCAACGCTACCTCCACCCTCGGTGTCCGCAACAGGAC
CCGGCCCTGGCCCTGGCCCTGGCCCCGGCCCGGGTCCCGGCCCGGCACCTCCAAATTACAGCAGGCCTCA
TGGTATGGGAGGGCCCAACATGCCTCCCCCAGGACCCTCGGGCGTGCCCCCCGGGATGCCAGGCCAGCCT
CCTGGAGGGCCTCCCAAGCCCTGGCCTGAAGGACCCATGGCGAATGCTGCTGCCCCCACGAGCACCCCTC
AGAAGCTGATTCCCCCGCAGCCAACGGGCCGCCCTTCCCCCGCGCCCCCTGCCGTCCCACCCGCCGCCTC
GCCCGTGATGCCACCGCAGACCCAGTCCCCCGGGCAGCCGGCCCAGCCCGCGCCCATGGTGCCACTGCAC
CAGAAGCAGAGCCGCATCACCCCCATCCAGAAGCCGCGGGGCCTCGACCCTGTGGAGATCCTGCAGGAGC
GCGAGTACAGGCTGCAGGCTCGCATCGCACACCGAATTCAGGAACTTGAAAACCTTCCCGGGTCCCTGGC
CGGGGATTTGCGAACCAAAGCGACCATTGAGCTCAAGGCCCTCAGGCTGCTGAACTTCCAGAGGCAGCTG
CGCCAGGAGGTGGTGGTGTGCATGCGGAGGGACACAGCGCTGGAGACAGCCCTCAATGCTAAGGCCTACA
AGCGCAGCAAGCGCCAGTCCCTGCGCGAGGCCCGCATCACTGAGAAGCTGGAGAAGCAGCAGAAGATCGA
GCAGGAGCGCAAGCGCCGGCAGAAGCACCAGGAATACCTCAATAGCATTCTCCAGCATGCCAAGGATTTC
AAGGAATATCACAGATCCGTCACAGGCAAAATCCAGAAGCTGACCAAGGCAGTGGCCACGTACCATGCCA
ACACGGAGCGGGAGCAGAAGAAAGAGAACGAGCGGATCGAGAAGGAGCGCATGCGGAGGCTCATGGCTGA
AGATGAGGAGGGGTACCGCAAGCTCATCGACCAGAAGAAGGACAAGCGCCTGGCCTACCTCTTGCAGCAG
ACAGACGAGTACGTGGCTAACCTCACGGAGCTGGTGCGGCAGCACAAGGCTGCCCAGGTCGCCAAGGAGA
AAAAGAAGAAAAAGAAAAAGAAGAAGGCAGAAAATGCAGAAGGACAGACGCCTGCCATTGGGCCGGATGG
CGAGCCTCTGGACGAGACCAGCCAGATGAGCGACCTCCCGGTGAAGGTGATCCACGTGGAGAGTGGGAAG
ATCCTCACAGGCACAGATGCCCCCAAAGCCGGGCAGCTGGAGGCCTGGCTCGAGATGAACCCGGGGTATG
AAGTAGCTCCGAGGTCTGATAGTGAAGAAAGTGGCTCAGAAGAAGAGGAAGAGGAGGAGGAGGAAGAGCA
GCCGCAGGCAGCACAGCCTCCCACCCTGCCCGTGGAGGAGAAGAAGAAGATTCCAGATCCAGACAGCGAT
GACGTCTCTGAGGTGGACGCGCGGCACATCATTGAGAATGCCAAGCAAGATGTCGATGATGAATATGGCG
TGTCCCAGGCCCTTGCACGTGGCCTGCAGTCCTACTATGCCGTGGCCCATGCTGTCACTGAGAGAGTGGA
CAAGCAGTCAGCGCTTATGGTCAATGGTGTCCTCAAACAGTACCAGATCAAAGGTTTGGAGTGGCTGGTG
TCCCTGTACAACAACAACCTGAACGGCATCCTGGCCGACGAGATGGGCCTGGGGAAGACCATCCAGACCA
TCGCGCTCATCACGTACCTCATGGAGCACAAACGCATCAATGGGCCCTTCCTCATCATCGTGCCTCTCTC
AACGCTGTCCAACTGGGCGTACGAGTTTGACAAGTGGGCCCCCTCCGTGGTGAAGGTGTCTTACAAGGGA
TCCCCAGCAGCAAGACGGGCCTTTGTCCCCCAGCTCCGGAGTGGGAAGTTCAACGTCTTGCTGACGACGT
ACGAGTACATCATCAAAGACAAGCACATCCTCGCCAAGATCCGTTGGAAGTACATGATTGTGGACGAAGG
TCACCGCATGAAGAACCACCACTGCAAGCTGACGCAGGTGCTCAACACGCACTATGTGGCACCCCGCCGC
CTGCTGCTGACGGGCACACCGCTGCAGAACAAGCTTCCCGAGCTCTGGGCGCTGCTCAACTTCCTGCTGC
CCACCATCTTCAAGAGCTGCAGCACCTTCGAGCAGTGGTTTAACGCACCCTTTGCCATGACCGGGGAAAA
GGTGGACCTGAATGAGGAGGAAACCATTCTCATCATCCGGCGTCTCCACAAAGTGCTGCGGCCCTTCTTG
CTCCGACGACTCAAGAAGGAAGTCGAGGCCCAGTTGCCCGAAAAGGTGGAGTACGTCATCAAGTGCGACA
TGTCTGCGCTGCAGCGAGTGCTCTACCGCCACATGCAGGCCAAGGGCGTGCTGCTGACTGATGGCTCCGA
GAAGGACAAGAAGGGCAAAGGCGGCACCAAGACCCTGATGAACACCATCATGCAGCTGCGGAAGATCTGC
AACCACCCCTACATGTTCCAGCACATCGAGGAGTCCTTTTCCGAGCACTTGGGGTTCACTGGCGGCATTG
TCCAAGGGCTGGACCTGTACCGAGCCTCGGGTAAATTTGAGCTTCTTGATAGAATTCTTCCCAAACTCCG
AGCAACCAACCACAAAGTGCTGCTGTTCTGCCAAATGACCTCCCTCATGACCATCATGGAAGATTACTTT
GCGTATCGCGGCTTTAAATACCTCAGGCTTGATGGAACCACGAAGGCGGAGGACCGGGGCATGCTGCTGA
AAACCTTCAACGAGCCCGGCTCTGAGTACTTCATCTTCCTGCTCAGCACCCGGGCTGGGGGGCTCGGCCT
GAACCTCCAGTCGGCAGACACTGTGATCATTTTTGACAGCGACTGGAATCCTCACCAGGACCTGCAAGCG
CAGGACCGAGCCCACCGCATCGGGCAGCAGAACGAGGTGCGTGTGCTCCGCCTCTGCACCGTCAACAGCG
TGGAGGAGAAGATCCTAGCTGCAGCCAAGTACAAGCTCAACGTGGACCAGAAGGTGATCCAGGCCGGCAT
GTTCGACCAGAAGTCCTCCAGCCATGAGCGGCGCGCCTTCCTGCAGGCCATCCTGGAGCACGAGGAGCAG
GATGAGAGCAGACACTGCAGCACGGGCAGCGGCAGTGCCAGCTTCGCCCACACTGCCCCTCCGCCAGCGG
GCGTCAACCCCGACTTGGAGGAGCCACCTCTAAAGGAGGAAGACGAGGTGCCCGACGACGAGACCGTCAA
CCAGATGATCGCCCGGCACGAGGAGGAGTTTGATCTGTTCATGCGCATGGACCTGGACCGCAGGCGCGAG
GAGGCCCGCAACCCCAAGCGGAAGCCGCGCCTCATGGAGGAGGACGAGCTCCCCTCGTGGATCATCAAGG
ACGACGCGGAGGTGGAGCGGCTGACCTGTGAGGAGGAGGAGGAGAAGATGTTCGGCCGTGGCTCCCGCCA
CCGCAAGGAGGTGGACTACAGCGACTCACTGACGGAGAAGCAGTGGCTCAAGGCCATCGAGGAGGGCACG
CTGGAGGAGATCGAAGAGGAGGTCCGGCAGAAGAAATCATCACGGAAGCGCAAGCGAGACAGCGACGCCG
GCTCCTCCACCCCGACCACCAGCACCCGCAGCCGCGACAAGGACGACGAGAGCAAGAAGCAGAAGAAGCG
CGGGCGGCCGCCTGCCGAGAAACTCTCCCCTAACCCACCCAACCTCACCAAGAAGATGAAGAAGATTGTG
GATGCCGTGATCAAGTACAAGGACAGCAGCAGTGGACGTCAGCTCAGCGAGGTCTTCATCCAGCTGCCCT
CGCGAAAGGAGCTGCCCGAGTACTACGAGCTCATCCGCAAGCCCGTGGACTTCAAGAAGATAAAGGAGCG
CATTCGCAACCACAAGTACCGCAGCCTCAACGACCTAGAGAAGGACGTCATGCTCCTGTGCCAGAACGCA
CAGACCTTCAACCTGGAGGGCTCCCTGATCTATGAAGACTCCATCGTCTTGCAGTCGGTCTTCACCAGCG
TGCGGCAGAAAATCGAGAAGGAGGATGACAGTGAAGGCGAGGAGAGTGAGGAGGAGGAAGAGGGCGAGGA
GGAAGGCTCCGAATCCGAATCTCGGTCCGTCAAAGTGAAGATCAAGCTTGGCCGGAAGGAGAAGGCACAG
GACCAGCTGAAGGGCGGCCGGCGGCGGCCGAGCCGAGGGTCCCGAGCCAAGCCGGTCGTGAGTGACGATG
ACAGTGAGGAGGAACAAGAGGAGGACCGCTCAGGAAGTGGCAGCGAAGAAGACTACCCCTACGACGTACC
CGACTACGCTTGAAAGCTTTGCGGCCGCGGAGGCCGAATTCCTGATTGATTGACCGGATCCAGACATGAT
AAGATACATTGATGAGTTTGGACAAACCACAACTAGAATGCAGTGAAAAAAATGCTTTATTTGTGAAATT
TGTGATGCTATTGCTTTATTTGTAACCATTATAAGCTGCAATAAACAAGTTAACAACAACAATTGCATTC
ATTTTATGTTTCAGGTTCAGGGGGAGGTGTGGGAGGTTTTTTAAAGCAAGTAAAACCTCTACAAATGTGG
TATGGCTGATTATGATCCGGCTGCCTCGCGCGTTTCGGTGATGACGGTGAAAACCTCTGACACATGCAGC
TCCCGGAGACGGTCACAGCTTGTCTGTAAGCGGATGCCGGGAGCAGACAAGCCCGTCAGGGCGCGTCAGC
GGGTGTTGGCGGGTGTCGGGGCGCAGCCATGACCCAGTCACGTAGCGATAGCGGAGTGTATACTGGCTTA
ACTATGCGGCATCAGAGCAGATTGTACTGAGAGTGCACCATATGCGGTGTGAAATACCGCACAGATGCGT
AAGGAGAAAATACCGCATCAGGCGCTCTTCCGCTTCCTCGCTCACTGACTCGCTGCGCTCGGTCGTTCGG
CTGCGGCGAGCGGTATCAGCTCACTCAAAGGCGGTAATACGGTTATCCACAGAATCAGGGGATAACGCAG
GAAAGAACATGTGAGCAAAAGGCCAGCAAAAGGCCAGGAACCGTAAAAAGGCCGCGTTGCTGGCGTTTTT
CCATAGGCTCCGCCCCCCTGACGAGCATCACAAAAATCGACGCTCAAGTCAGAGGTGGCGAAACCCGACA
GGACTATAAAGATACCAGGCGTTTCCCCCTGGAAGCTCCCTCGTGCGCTCTCCTGTTCCGACCCTGCCGC
TTACCGGATACCTGTCCGCCTTTCTCCCTTCGGGAAGCGTGGCGCTTTCTCATAGCTCACGCTGTAGGTA
TCTCAGTTCGGTGTAGGTCGTTCGCTCCAAGCTGGGCTGTGTGCACGAACCCCCCGTTCAGCCCGACCGC
TGCGCCTTATCCGGTAACTATCGTCTTGAGTCCAACCCGGTAAGACACGACTTATCGCCACTGGCAGCAG
CCACTGGTAACAGGATTAGCAGAGCGAGGTATGTAGGCGGTGCTACAGAGTTCTTGAAGTGGTGGCCTAA
CTACGGCTACACTAGAAGGACAGTATTTGGTATCTGCGCTCTGCTGAAGCCAGTTACCTTCGGAAAAAGA
GTTGGTAGCTCTTGATCCGGCAAACAAACCACCGCTGGTAGCGGTGGTTTTTTTGTTTGCAAGCAGCAGA
TTACGCGCAGAAAAAAAGGATCTCAAGAAGATCCTTTGATCTTTTCTACGGGGTCTGACGCTCAGTGGAA
CGAAAACTCACGTTAAGGGATTTTGGTCATGAGATTATCAAAAAGGATCTTCACCTAGATCCTTTTAAAT
TAAAAATGAAGTTTTAAATCAATCTAAAGTATATATGAGTAAACTTGGTCTGACAGTTACCAATGCTTAA
TCAGTGAGGCACCTATCTCAGCGATCTGTCTATTTCGTTCATCCATAGTTGCCTGACTCCCCGTCGTGTA
GATAACTACGATACGGGAGGGCTTACCATCTGGCCCCAGTGCTGCAATGATACCGCGAGACCCACGCTCA
CCGGCTCCAGATTTATCAGCAATAAACCAGCCAGCCGGAAGGGCCGAGCGCAGAAGTGGTCCTGCAACTT
TATCCGCCTCCATCCAGTCTATTAATTGTTGCCGGGAAGCTAGAGTAAGTAGTTCGCCAGTTAATAGTTT
GCGCAACGTTGTTGCCATTGCTGCAGGCATCGTGGTGTCACGCTCGTCGTTTGGTATGGCTTCATTCAGC
TCCGGTTCCCAACGATCAAGGCGAGTTACATGATCCCCCATGTTGTGCAAAAAAGCGGTTAGCTCCTTCG
GTCCTCCGATCGTTGTCAGAAGTAAGTTGGCCGCAGTGTTATCACTCATGGTTATGGCAGCACTGCATAA
TTCTCTTACTGTCATGCCATCCGTAAGATGCTTTTCTGTGACTGGTGAGTACTCAACCAAGTCATTCTGA
GAATAGTGTATGCGGCGACCGAGTTGCTCTTGCCCGGCGTCAACACGGGATAATACCGCGCCACATAGCA
GAACTTTAAAAGTGCTCATCATTGGAAAACGTTCTTCGGGGCGAAAACTCTCAAGGATCTTACCGCTGTT
GAGATCCAGTTCGATGTAACCCACTCGTGCACCCAACTGATCTTCAGCATCTTTTACTTTCACCAGCGTT
TCTGGGTGAGCAAAAACAGGAAGGCAAAATGCCGCAAAAAAGGGAATAAGGGCGACACGGAAATGTTGAA
TACTCATACTCTTCCTTTTTCAATATTATTGAAGCATTTATCAGGGTTATTGTCTCATGAGCGGATACAT
ATTTGAATGTATTTAGAAAAATAAACAAATAGGGGTTCCGCGCACATTTCCCCGAAAAGTGCCACCTGAC
GTCTAAGAAACCATTATTATCATGACATTAACCTATAAAAATAGGCGTATCACGAGGCCCTTTCGTCTTC
AAGAATTGGTCGACCAATTCTCATGTTTGACAGCTTATCATCGATAAGCTTGGCTGTGGAAT
