>Addgene plasmid #17873 | pBJ5 hBRG1 | addgene partial sequence | sequence record 65524 | pcDL-F 5'-GTTGCCTTTACTTCTAGGCCT-3'
ACGGCGCCGGCGGCTCCTGCAGGAGGCCACTGTCTGCAGCTCCCGTGAAGATGTCCACTCCAGACCCACC
CCTGGGCGGAACTCCTCGGCCAGGTCCTTCCCCGGGCCCTGGCCCTTCCCCTGGAGCCATGCTGGGCCCT
AGCCCGGGTCCCTCGCCGGGCTCCGCCCACAGCATGATGGGGCCCAGCCCAGGGCCGCCCTCAGCAGGAC
ACCCCATCCCCACCCAGGGGCCTGGAGGGTACCCTCAGGACAACATGCACCAGATGCACAAGCCCATGGA
GTCCATGCATGAGAAGGGCATGTCGGACGACCCGCGCTACAACCAGATGAAAGGAATGGGGATGCGGTCA
GGGGGCCATGCTGGGATGGGGCCCCCGCCCAGCCCCATGGACCAGCACTCCCAAGGTTACCCCTCGCCCC
TGGGTGGCTCTGAGCATGCCTCTAGTCCAGTTCCAGCCAGTGGCCCGTCTTCGGGGCCCCAGATGTCTTC
CGGGCCAGGAGGTGCCCCGCTGGATGGTGCTGACCCCCAGGCCTTGGGGCAGCAGAACCGGGGCCCAACC
CCATTTAACCAGAACCAGCTGCACCAGCTCAGAGCTCAGATCATGGCCTACAAGATGCTGGCCAGGGGGC
AGCCCCTCCCCGACCACCTGCAGATGGCGGTGCAGGGCAAGCGGCCGATGCCCGGGATGCAGCAGCAGAT
GCCAACGCTACCTCCACCCTCGGTGTCCGCAACAGGACCCGGCCCTGGCCCTG
